>Addgene plasmid #78222 | ADC BAC Reporter | addgene full sequence | sequence record 178106 | Addgene NGS Result
GGCTGAACTCGAGCACAGCTAACACCACGTCGTCCCTATCTGCTGCCCTAGGTCTATGAGTGGTTGCTGG
ATAACTTTACGGGCATGCATAAGGCTCGTATAATATATTCAGGGAGACCACAACGGTTTCCCTCTACAAA
TAATTTTGTTTAACTTTTTAATTAACGGCCGGCTTGTCGACGACGGCGGTCTCCGTCGTCAGGATCATCC
GGGCATCGATTCTAGGGCGGCGGATTTGTCCTACTCAGGAGAGCGTTCACCGACAAACAACAGATAAAAC
GAAAGGCCCAGTCTTTCGACTGAGCCTTTCGTTTTATTTGATGCCTCTAGCACGCGTACCATGGGATCCC
CCGGGCTGCAGGAATTCGATATCAAGCTTTTATTTGTAGAGATCATCCATGCCATGTGTAATCCCAGCAG
CTGTTACAAACTCAAGAAGGACCATGTGGTCTCTCTTTTCGTTGGGATCTTTCGAAAGGGCAGATTGTGT
GGACAGGTAATGGTTGTCTGGTAAAAGGACAGGGCCATCGCCAATTGGAGTATTTTGTTGATAATGGTCT
GCTAGTTGAACGCTTCCATCTTCAATGTTGTGTCTAATTTTGAAGTTAACTTTGATTCCATTCTTTTGTT
TGTCTGCCATGATGTATACATTGTGTGAGTTATAGTTGTATTCCAATTTGTGTCCAAGAATGTTTCCATC
TTCTTTAAAATCAATACCTTTTAACTCGATTCTATTAACAAGGGTATCACCTTCAAACTTGACTTCAGCA
CGTGTCTTGTAGTTCCCGTCATCTTTGAAAAATATAGTTCTTTCCTGTACATAACCTTCGGGCATGGCAC
TCTTGAAAAAGTCATGCTGTTTCATATGATCTGGGTATCTCGCAAAGCATTGAACACCATAACCGAAAGT
AGTGACAAGTGTTGGCCATGGAACAGGTAGTTTTCCAGTAGTGCAAATAAATTTAAGGGTAAGTTTTCCG
TATGTTGCATCACCTTCACCCTCTCCACTGACAGAAAATTTGTGCCCATTAACATCACCATCTAATTCAA
CAAGAATTGGGACAACTCCAGTGAAAAGTTCTTCTCCTTTACTCATCTTAAACCTCCTTACCTCGTAAAC
TATTAAACAAAATTATTTGTAGAGGCTGTTTCGTCCTCACGGACTCATCAGACCGGAAAGCACATCCGGT
GACAGCTGTGCACGTCGGGGTTTGTACCGTACACCACTGAGACCGCGGTGGTTGACCAGACAAACCACGA
CACATGTCAATACTTGCCCTTGACAGGCATTGATGGAATCGTAGTCTCACGCTGATAGTCTGATCGACAA
TACAAGTGGGACCGTGGTCCCAGACCGATAATCAGACCGACAACACGAGTGGGATCGTGGTCCCAGACTA
ATAATCAGACCGACGATACGAGTGGGACCGTGGTCCCAGACTAATAATCAGACCGACGATACGAGTGGGA
CCGTGGTTCCAGACTAATAATCAGACCGACGATACGAGTGGGACCGTGGTCCCAGACTAATAATCAGACC
GACGATACGAGTGGGACCATGGTCCCAGACTAATAATCAGACCGACGATACGAGTGGGACCGTGGTCCCA
GTCTGATTATCAGACCGACGATACGAGTGGGACCGTGGTCCCAGACTAATAATCAGACCGACGATACGAG
TGGGACCGTGGTCCCAGTCTGATTATCAGACCGACGATACAAGTGGAACAGTGGGCCCAGAGAGAATATT
CAGGCCAGTTATGCTTTCTGGCCTGTAACAAAGGACATTAAGTAAAGACAGATAAACGTAGACTAAAACG
TGGTCGCATCAGGGTGCTGGCTTTTCAAGTTCCTTAAGAATGGCCTCAATTTTCTCTATACACTCAGTTG
GAACACGGGACCTGTCCAGGTTAAGCACCATTTTATCGCCCTTATACAATACTGTCGCTCCAGGAGCAAA
CTGATGTCGTGAGCTTAAACTAGTTCTTGATGCAGATGACGTTTTAAGCACAGAAGTTAAAAGAGTGATA
ACTTCTTCAGCTTCAAATATCACCCCAGCTTTTTTCTGCTCATGAAGGTTAGATGCCTGCTGCTTAAGTA
ATTCCTCTTTATCTGTAAAGGCTTTTTGAAGTGCATCACCTGACCGGGCAGATAGTTCACCGGGGTGAGA
AAAAAGAGCAACAACTGATTTAGGCAATTTGGCGGTGTTGATACAGCGGGTAATAATCTTACGTGAAATA
TTTTCCGCATCAGCCAGCGCAGAAATATTTCCAGCAAATTCATTCTGCAATCGGCTTGCATAACGCTGAC
CACGTTCATAAGCACTTGTTGGGCGATAATCGTTACCCAATCTGGATAATGCAGCCATCTGCTCATCATC
CAGCTCGCCAACCAGAACACGATAATCACTTTCGGTAAGTGCAGCAGCTTTACGACGGCGACTCCCATCG
GCAATTTCTATGACACCAGATACTCTTCGACCGAACGCCGGTGTCTGTTGACCAGTCAGTAGAAAAGAAG
GGATGAGATCATCCAGTGCGTCCTCAGTAAGCAGCTCCTGGTCACGTTCATTACCTGACCATACCCGAGA
GGTCTTCTCAACACTATCACCCCGGAGCACTTCAAGAGTAAACTTCACATCCCGACCACATACAGGCAAA
GTAATGGCATTACCGCGAGCCATTACTCCTACGCGCGCAATTAACGAATCCACCATCGGGGCAGCTGGTG
TCGATAACGAAGTATCTTCAACCGGTTGAGTATTGAGCGTATGTTTTGGAATAACAGGCGCACGCTTCAT
TATCTAATCTCCCAGCGTGGTTTAATCAGACGATCGAAAATTTCATTGCAGACAGGTTCCCAAATAGAAA
GAGCATTTCTCCAGGCACCAGTTGAAGAGCGTTGATCAATGGCCTGTTCAAAAACAGTTCTCATCCGGAT
CTGACCTTTACCAACTTCATCCGTTTCACGTACAACATTTTTTAGAACCATGCTTCCCCAGGCATCCCGA
ATTTGCTCCTCCATCCACGGGGACTGAGAGCCATTACTATTGCTGTATTTGGTAAGCAAAATACGTACAT
CAGGCTCGAACCCTTTAAGATCAACGTTCTTGAGCAGATCACGAAGCATATCGAAAAACTGCAGTGCGGA
GGTGTAGTCAAACAACTCAGCAGGCGTGGGAACAATCAGCACATCAGCAGCACATACGACATTAATCGTG
CCGATACCCAGGTTAGGCGCGCTGTCAATAACTATGACATCATAGTCATGAGCAACAGTTTCAATGGCCA
GTCGGAGCATCAGGTGTGGATCGGTGGGCAGTTTACCTTCATCAAATTTGCCCATTAACTCAGTTTCAAT
ACGGTGCAGAGCCAGACAGGAAGGAATAATGTCAAGCCCCGGCCAGCAAGTGGGCTTTATTGCATAAGTG
ACATCGTCCTTTTCCCCAAGATAGAAAGGCAGGAGAGTGTCTTCTGCATGAATATGAAGATCTGGTACCC
ATCCGTGATACATTGAGGCTGTTCCCTGGGGGTCGTTACCTTCCACGAGCAAAACACGTAGCCCCTTCAG
AGCCAGATCCTGAGCAAGATGAACAGAAACTGAGGTTTTGTAAACGCCACCTTTATGGGCAGCAACCCCG
ATCACCGGTGGAAATACGTCTTCAGCACGTCGCAATCGCGTACCAAACACATCACGCATATGATTAATTT
GTTCAATTGTATAACCAACACGTTGCTCAACCCGTCCTCGAATTTCCATATCCGGGTGCGGTAGTCGCCC
TGCTTTCTCGGCATCTCTGATAGCCTGAGAAGAAACCCCAACTAAATCCGCTGCTTCACCTATTCTCCAG
CGCCGGGTTATTTTCCTCGCTTCCGGGCTGTCATCATTAAACTGTGCAATGGCGATAGCCTTCGTCATTT
CATGACCAGCGTTTATGCACTGGTTAAGTGTTTCCATGAGTTTCATTCTGAACATCCTTTAATCATTGCT
TTGCGTTTTTTTATTAAATCTTGCAATTTACTGCAAAGCAACAACAAAATCGCAAAGTCATCAAAAAACC
GCAAAGTTGTTTAAAATAAGAGCAACACTACAAAAGGAGATAAGAAGAGCACATACCTCAGTCACTTATT
ATCACTAGCGCTCGCCGCAGCCGTGTAACCGAGCATAGCGAGCGAACTGGCGAGGAAGCAAAGAAGAACT
GTTCTGTCAGATAGCTCTTACGCTCAGCGCAAGAAGAAATATCCACCGTGGGAAAAACTCCAGGTAGAGG
TACACACGCGGATAGCCAATTCAGAGTAATAAACTGTGATAATCAACCCTCATCAATGATGACGAACTAA
CCCCCGATATCAAGTCACATGACGAAGGGAAAGAGAAGGAAATCAACTGTGACAAACTGCCCTCAAATTT
GGCTTCCTTAAAAATTACAGTTCAAAAAGTATGAGAAAATCCATGCAGGCTGAAGGAAACAGCAAAACTG
TGACAAATTACCCTCAGTAGGTCAGAACAAATGTGACGAACCACCCTCAAATCTGTGACAGATAACCCTC
AGACTATCCTGTCGTCATGGAAGTGATATCGCGGAAGGAAAATACGATATGAGTCGTCTGGCGGCCTTTC
TTTTTCTCAATGTATGAGAGGCGCATTGGAGTTCTGCTGTTGATCTCATTAACACAGACCTGCAGGAAGC
GGCGGCGGAAGTCAGGCATACGCTGGTAACTTTGAGGCAGCTGGTAACGCTCTATGATCCAGTCGATTTT
CAGAGAGACGATGCCTGAGCCATCCGGCTTACGATACTGACACAGGGATTCGTATAAACGCATGGCATAC
GGATTGGTGATTTCTTTTGTTTCACTAAGCCGAAACTGCGTAAACCGGTTCTGTAACCCGATAAAGAAGG
GAATGAGATATGGGTTGATATGTACACTGTAAAGCCCTCTGGATGGACTGTGCGCACGTTTGATAAACCA
AGGAAAAGATTCATAGCCTTTTTCATCGCCGGCATCCTCTTCAGGGCGATAAAAAACCACTTCCTTCCCC
GCGAAACTCTTCAATGCCTGCCGTATATCCTTACTGGCTTCCGCAGAGGTCAATCCGAATATTTCAGCAT
ATTTAGCAACATGGATCTCGCAGATACCGTCATGTTCCTGTAGGGTGCCATCAGATTTTCTGATCTGGTC
AACGAACAGATACAGCATACGTTTTTGATCCCGGGAGAGACTATATGCCGCCTCAGTGAGGTCGTTTGAC
TGGACGATTCGCGGGCTATTTTTACGTTTCTTGTGATTGATAACCGCTGTTTCCGCCATGACAGATCCAT
GTGAAGTGTGACAAGTTTTTAGATTGTCACACTAAATAAAAAAGAGTCAATAAGCAGGGATAACTTTGTG
AAAAAACAGCTTCTTCTGAGGGCAATTTGTCACAGGGTTAAGGGCAATTTGTCACAGACAGGACTGTCAT
TTGAGGGTGATTTGTCACACTGAAAGGGCAATTTGTCACAACACCTTCTCTAGAACCAGCATGGATAAAG
GCCTACAAGGCGCTCTAAAAAAGAAGATCTAAAAACTATAAAAAAAATAATTATAAAAATATCCCCGTGG
ATAAGTGGATAACCCCAAGGGAAGTTTTTTCAGGCATCGTGTGTAAGCAGAATATATAAGTGCTGTTCCC
TGGTGCTTCCTCGCTCACTCGACCGGGAGGGTTCGAGAAGGGGGGGCACCCCCCTTCGGCGTGCGCGGTC
ACGCGCACAGGGCGCAGCCCTGGTTAAAAACAAGGTTTATAAATATTGGTTTAAAAGCAGGTTAAAAGAC
AGGTTAGCGGTGGCCGAAAAACGGGCGGAAACCCTTGCAAATGCTGGATTTTCTGCCTGTGGACAGCCCC
TCAAATGTCAATAGGTGCGCCCCTCATCTGTCAGCACTCTGCCCCTCAAGTGTCAAGGATCGCGCCCCTC
ATCTGTCAGTAGTCGCGCCCCTCAAGTGTCAATACCGCAGGGCACTTATCCCCAGGCTTGTCCACATCAT
CTGTGGGAAACTCGCGTAAAATCAGGCGTTTTCGCCGATTTGCGAGGCTGGCCAGCTCCACGTCGCCGGC
CGAAATCGAGCCTGCCCCTCATCTGTCAACGCCGCGCCGGGTGAGTCGGCCCCTCAAGTGTCAACGTCCG
CCCCTCATCTGTCAGTGAGGGCCAAGTTTTCCGCGAGGTATCCACAACGCCGGCGGCCGGCCGCGGTGTC
TCGCACACGGCTTCGACGGCGTTTCTGGCGCGTTTGCAGGGCCATAGACGGCCGCCAGCCCAGCGGCGAG
GGCAACCAGCCGAGGGCTTCGCCCTGTCGCTCGACTGCGGCGAGCACTACTGGCTGTAAAAGGACAGACC
ACATCATGGTTCTGTGTTCATTAGGTTGTTCTGTCCATTGCTGACATAATCCGCTCCACTTCAACGTAAC
ACCGCACGAAGATTTCTATTGTTCCTGAAGGCATATTCAAATCGTTTTCGTTACCGCTTGCAGGCATCAT
GACAGAACACTACTTCCTATAAACGCTACACAGGCTCCTGAGATTAATAATGCGGATCTCTACGATAATG
GGAGATTTTCCCGACTGTTTCGTTCGCTTCTCAGTGGATAACAGCCAGCTTCTCTGTTTAACAGACAAAA
ACAGCATATCCACTCAGTTCCACATTTCCATATAAAGGCCAAGGCATTTATTCTCAGGATAATTGTTTCA
GCATCGCAACCGCATCAGACTCCGGCATCGCAAACTGCACCCGGTGCCGGGCAGCCACATCCAGCGCAAA
AACCTTCGTGTAGACTTCCGTTGAACTGATGGACTTATGTCCCATCAGGCTTTGCAGAACTTTCAGCGGT
ATACCGGCATACAGCATGTGCATCGCATAGGAATGGCGGAACGTATGTGGTGTGACCGGAACAGAGAACG
TCACACCGTCAGCAGCAGCGGCGGCAACCGCCTCCCCAATCCAGGTCCTGACCGTTCTGTCCGTCACTTC
CCAGATCCGCGCTTTCTCTGTCCTTCCTGTGCGACGGTTACGCCGCTCCATGAGCTTATCGCGAATAAAT
ACCTGTGACGGAAGATCACTTCGCAGAATAAATAAATCCTGGTGTCCCTGTTGATACCGGGAAGCCCTGG
GCCAACTTTTGGCGAAAATGAGACGTTGATCGGCACGTAAGAGGTTCCAACTTTCACCATAATGAAATAA
GATCACTACCGGGCGTATTTTTTGAGTTATCGAGATTTTCAGGAGCTAAGGAAGCTAAAATGGAGAAAAA
AATCACTGGATATACCACCGTTGATATATCCCAATGGCATCGTAAAGAACATTTTGAGGCATTTCAGTCA
GTTGCTCAATGTACCTATAACCAGACCGTTCAGCTGGATATTACGGCCTTTTTAAAGACCGTAAAGAAAA
ATAAGCACAAGTTTTATCCGGCCTTTATTCACATTCTTGCCCGCCTGATGAATGCTCATCCGGAATTTCG
TATGGCAATGAAAGACGGTGAGCTGGTGATATGGGATAGTGTTCACCCTTGTTACACCGTTTTCCATGAG
CAAACTGAAACGTTTTCATCGCTCTGGAGTGAATACCACGACGATTTCCGGCAGTTTCTACACATATATT
CGCAAGATGTGGCGTGTTACGGTGAAAACCTGGCCTATTTCCCTAAAGGGTTTATTGAGAATATGTTTTT
CGTCTCAGCCAATCCCTGGGTGAGTTTCACCAGTTTTGATTTAAACGTGGCCAATATGGACAACTTCTTC
GCCCCCGTTTTCACCATGGGCAAATATTATACGCAAGGCGACAAGGTGCTGATGCCGCTGGCGATTCAGG
TTCATCATGCCGTTTGTGATGGCTTCCATGTCGGCAGAATGCTTAATGAATTACAACAGTACTGCGATGA
GTGGCAGGGCGGGGCGTAAGACGTCTAAGAAACCATTATTATCATGACATTAACCTATAAAAATAGGCGT
ATCACGAGGCCCTTTCGTCTTCACCTCGAGCACAGCTAACACCACGTCGTCCCTATCTGCTGCCCTAGGT
CTATGAGTGGTTGCTGGATAACTTTACGGGCATGCATAAGGCTCGTATAATATATTCAGGGAGACCACAA
CGGTTTCCCTCTACAAATAATTTTGTTTAACTTTTTAATTAAATGCCAACACAATTAACATCTCAATCAA
GGTAAATGCTTTTTGCTTTTTTTGCATCGATTCTAGGGCGGCGGATTTGTCCTACTCAGGAGAGCGTTCA
CCGACAAACAACAGATAAAACGAAAGGCCCAGTCTTTCGACTGAGCCTTTCGTTTTATTTGATGCCACGC
GTACCATGGGATCCCCCGGGTTATTTGTACAATTCATCCATACCATGGGTAATACCAGCAGCAGTCCTAA
ATTCTAACAGGACCATGTGGTCTCTCTTTTCGTTTGGATCTTTGGATAAGGCTGATTGGGTGGATAAGTA
ATGGTTGTCTGGTAACAAGACTGGACCATCACCAATTGGAGTATTTTGTTGATAATGGTCAGCTAATTGA
ACAGAACCATCTTCAATGTTGTGTCTAATTTTGAAGTTCACTTTGATACCATTCTTTTGTTTGTCAGCCA
TGATGTATATATTGTGAGAGTTGAAGTTGTATTCCAATTTGTGACCTAAAATGTTACCATCTTCTTTAAA
ATCAATACCTTTTAATTCGATTCTATTAACTAAGGTATCACCTTCAAACTTGACTTCAGCTCTGGTCTTG
TAGTTACCGTCATCTTTGAAAAAAATAGTTCTTTCTTGAACATAACCTTCTGGCATGGCAGACTTGAAAA
AGTCATGTTGTTTCATATGATCTGGGTATCTAGAAAAACATTGAACACCATGGCTCAAAGTAGTTACTAA
GGTTGGCCATGGAACTGGCAATTTACCAGTAGTACAAATAAATTTTAAGGTCAATTTACCGTACGTAGCA
TCACCTTCACCTTCACCGGAGACAGAAAATTTGTGACCATTAACATCACCATCTAATTCAACCAAAATTG
GGACAACACCAGTGAATAATTCTTCACCTTTAGACATTTTTAACCTCCTCCCTACGTACTCATTAAACAA
AATTATTTGTAGAGGCTGTTTCGTCCTCACGGACTCATCAGACCGGAAAGCACATCCGGTGACAGCTGTG
TTTAAAGGAGTTTTTTAGTTACCTTAATTGAAATAAACGAAATAAAAACTCGCCGAGCACCGCCTTTGGT
CGAAAAAAAAAGCCCGCACTGTCAGGTGCGGGCTTTTTTCTGTGTTTCCCTCGAGCACAGCTAACACCAC
GTCGTCCCTATCTGCTGCCCTAGGTCTATGAGTGGTTGCTGGATAACTTTACGGGCATGCATAAGGCTCG
TATAATATATTCAGGGAGACCACAACGGTTTCCCTCTACAAATAATTTTGTTTAACTTTTTAATTAATGC
GGGTGCCAGGGCGTGCCCTTGGGCTCCCCGGGCGCGTACTCCATCGATTCTAGGGCGGCGGATTTGTCCT
ACTCAGGAGAGCGTTCACCGACAAACAACAGATAAAACGAAAGGCCCAGTCTTTCGACTGAGCCTTTCGT
TTTATTTGATGCCTCTAGCACGCGTACCATGGGATCCCCCGGGTTAGTTCAGTTTGTGGCCCAGTTTGGA
AGGCAGATCGCAATAGCGTGCCACTGCCACTTCATGCTGTTCGACATAGGTTTCTTTGTCCGCTTCTTTG
ATACGTTCCAGACGGCGGTCGACATAATATACGCCCGGCATTTTCAGGTTTTTAGCCGGTTTTTTGCTGC
GGTAAGTAGTTTTCAGGTTACAGATCAGGTGGCCGCCACCAACCAGTTTCAGCGCCATATCAGAACGGCC
TTCCAGGCCGCCGTCAGCCGGGTACAGCATTTCGGTGGATGCTTCCCAGCCCAGCGTTTTTTTCTGCATA
ACCGGGCCGTTGCTCGGGAAATTAACACCACGAATTTTAACGTTATAGATCAGACAGCCATCCTGCAGAG
ACGTGTCCTGCGTAGCGGTCAGGACGCCACCATCTTCATACGTCGTAACGCGTTCCCAGGTAAAGCCCTC
CGGGAAGCTCTGTTTGAAAAAATCCGGGATACCTTGAGTGTGGTTGATGAAGGTTTTGCTGCCGTACATG
AAGCTGGTCGCCAGGATGTCGAATGCAAACGGCAGCGGACCGCCTTCCACAACTTTGATACGCATGGTTT
GGGTGCCCTCATACGGTTTGCCTTCGCCTTCGCTGGTACATTTGAAGTGGTGGTTGTTTACAGTACCTTC
CATGTACAGCTTCATGTGCATGTTTTCTTTAATCAGTTCTTCACCTTTGGAAACCATTTTTACCTCCTTA
TTAATTTTATGTCGTTTAAACAAAATTATTTGTAGAGGCTGTTTCGTCCTCACGGACTCATCAGACCGGA
AAGCACATCCGGTGACAGCTGTGCACCCCCCAACTGAGAGAACTCAAAGGTTACCCCAGTTGGGGCACCG
AGCATTGAGAAGAGAAAAGAAAACCGCCGATCCTGTCCACCGCATTACTGCAAGGTAGTGGACAAGACCG
GCGGTCTTAAGTTTTTT
Features (pLannotate 1.2.2; 22 found; start..end, strand, type, name):
    234..320     -  terminator     rrnB T1 terminator: Escherichia coli rrnB; transcription terminator T1 from the E. coli rrnB gene
    344..379     +  misc_feature   MCS (fragment): pBluescript multiple cloning site
    383..1096    -  CDS            GFPmut3: GFPmut3 is a basic (constitutively fluorescent) green fluorescent protein published in 1996, derived from Aequorea victoria. It is reported to be a very rapidly-maturing weak dimer.
   1146..1195    -  misc_RNA       sTRSV HHRz: hammerhead ribozyme from the tobacco ringspot virus satellite RNA (Khvorova et al., 2003)
   1325..1756    -  misc_feature   sopC (fragment): sopC; centromere-like partitioning region of the bacterial F plasmid
   1832..2800    -  CDS            sopB: SOPB_ECOLI - Also known as B. Experimental evidence at protein level: Swiss-Prot protein existence level 1. Control of plasmid partitioning; required to recognize the cis-acting. Binds specifically with the DNA segment containing the sopC region. SopB is trans-acting. From Escherichia coli (strain K12).
   2800..3975    -  CDS            sopA: partitioning protein for the bacterial F plasmid; sopA
   4301..4551    -  misc_feature   incC: incC; incompatibility region of the bacterial F plasmid
   4554..5309    -  CDS            repE: replication initiation protein for the bacterial F plasmid; repE
   5400..5619    -  rep_origin     ori2: secondary origin of replication for the bacterial F plasmid; also known as oriS
   5695..6309    -  rep_origin     oriV: origin of replication for the bacterial F plasmid
   6707..7051    -  CDS            resD (fragment): REDF_ECOLI - Also known as D. Protein inferred from homology: Swiss-Prot protein existence level 3. Acts as a repressor of transcription and as a site-specific resolvase that cleaves at the RfsF site. From Escherichia coli (strain K12).
   7167..7269    +  promoter       cat promoter: promoter of the E. coli cat gene encoding chloramphenicol acetyltransferase
   7270..7926    +  CDS            cat: CAT_ECOLX - Experimental evidence at protein level: Swiss-Prot protein existence level 1. This enzyme is an effector of chloramphenicol resistance in bacteria. From Escherichia coli. This protein is used as a marker in many commonly used cloning vectors, such as pACYC184.
   8235..8321    -  terminator     rrnB T1 terminator: Escherichia coli rrnB; transcription terminator T1 from the E. coli rrnB gene
   8354..9067    -  CDS            Azurite: Azurite is a basic (constitutively fluorescent) blue fluorescent protein published in 2006, derived from Aequorea victoria. It is reported to be a rapidly-maturing weak dimer with low acid sensitivity.
   9116..9165    -  misc_RNA       sTRSV HHRz: hammerhead ribozyme from the tobacco ringspot virus satellite RNA (Khvorova et al., 2003)
   9453..9486    +  protein_bind   attB: minimal attB site for the φC31 integrase (Groth et al., 2000) phage φC31 integrase
   9512..9598    -  terminator     rrnB T1 terminator: Escherichia coli rrnB; transcription terminator T1 from the E. coli rrnB gene
   9643..10347   -  CDS            mBeRFP: mBeRFP is a basic (constitutively fluorescent) long stokes shift fluorescent protein published in 2013, derived from Entacmaea quadricolor. It is reported to be a somewhat slowly-maturing monomer with moderate acid sensitivity.
  10399..10448   -  misc_RNA       sTRSV HHRz: hammerhead ribozyme from the tobacco ringspot virus satellite RNA (Khvorova et al., 2003)
  10457..10498   -  protein_bind   phage φC31 attP (fragment): attachment site of phage φC31 phage φC31 integrase
