[The description below was written by a language model from this plasmid's Addgene catalogue record and pLannotate feature annotations shown in this document.]
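Description:
ADC BAC Reporter is a 10,587-nt bacterial artificial chromosome built on a pBAC backbone and deposited as a synthetic gene circuit for use in E. coli. It is maintained by the F plasmid replication and partitioning system: the annotation shows ori2 (oriS) with the repE initiator and incC incompatibility region, an oriV origin, the sopA/sopB partitioning genes with a fragment of the centromere-like sopC site, and a fragment of resD. F-derived replicons of this kind are normally held at very low copy, although the catalogue lists the copy number as unknown. Selection is by chloramphenicol, through a cat gene driven by its own promoter.

The payload consists of three fluorescent reporter cassettes, all on the reverse strand, encoding GFPmut3 (green), Azurite (blue) and a red protein annotated as mBeRFP (a long Stokes shift variant). Each coding sequence is preceded by an sTRSV hammerhead ribozyme, a self-cleaving element commonly used to strip variable 5' leader sequence from the transcript so that expression is insulated from promoter context, and each is followed by an rrnB T1 terminator. A minimal φC31 attB site and a fragment of φC31 attP flank the red reporter unit. This suggests that integrase-mediated recombination could rearrange this region and switch its output, but the record does not spell out that logic. No promoters for the three reporters were annotated, so the inputs controlling them are not stated. Judging from the name and the associated work on mixed-signal computation in living cells, the construct probably serves as the multi-colour readout of an analog-to-digital converter circuit, with regulators presumably supplied from elsewhere.
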