Addgene plasmid #78222: ADC BAC Reporter
Purpose: synthetic gene circuit
Depositing lab: Timothy Lu. Depositing organization: Massachusetts Institute of Technology. Publication: Synthetic mixed-signal computation in living cells. Rubens JR, Selvaggio G, Lu TK. Nat Commun. 2016 Jun 3;7:11658. doi: 10.1038/ncomms11658. PubMed 27255669.
Backbone
  Vector backbone: pBAC
Growth in bacteria
  Bacterial resistance: Chloramphenicol, 25 μg/mL
  Growth temperature: 37°C
  Growth strain: DH5alpha
  Copy number: Unknown
Gene/Insert
  Gene/Insert name: synthetic gene circuit
  Species: not applicable
Terms and licenses: Academic/Nonprofit Terms; Industry Terms: Not Available to Industry
How to cite: ADC BAC Reporter was a gift from Timothy Lu (Addgene plasmid # 78222 ; http://n2t.net/addgene:78222 ; RRID:Addgene_78222)
